Addgene plasmid #244201: L4552 x6NFATRE (NFAT) Ben DsRed-Express2 in TUPV1
Purpose: Expression of a DsRed-Express2 reporter under an NFAT-responsive promoter
Depositing lab: Joshua Leonard. Depositing organization: Northwestern University. Publication: Conversion of natural cytokine receptors into orthogonal synthetic biosensors. Edelstein HI, Cosio A, Ezekiel ML, Corcoran WK, Morris AH, Leonard JN. Nat Chem Biol. 2025 Aug 22:10.1038/s41589-025-01986-1. doi: 10.1038/s41589-025-01986-1. PubMed 40846994.
Backbone
  Vector backbone: TUPV1
  Vector type: Mammalian Expression, Synthetic Biology
Growth in bacteria
  Bacterial resistance: Ampicillin, 100 μg/mL
  Growth temperature: 37°C
  Growth strain: DH5alpha
  Copy number: High Copy
Gene/Insert
  Gene/Insert name: NFAT-responsive promoter (6 NFAT binding sites + YB_TATA), dsRed-Express2 reporter
  Species: Synthetic
  Cloning method: Restriction Enzyme; 5′ cloning site Unknown (unknown if destroyed)
Terms and licenses: Academic/Nonprofit Terms; Industry Terms: Not Available to Industry
Depositor comments: Please visit https://doi.org/10.1101/2024.03.23.586421 for bioRxiv preprint.
How to cite: L4552 x6NFATRE (NFAT) Ben DsRed-Express2 in TUPV1 was a gift from Joshua Leonard (Addgene plasmid # 244201 ; http://n2t.net/addgene:244201 ; RRID:Addgene_244201)
