[The description below was written by a language model from this plasmid's Addgene catalogue record and pLannotate feature annotations shown in this document.]
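Description:
L4552 x6NFATRE (NFAT) Ben DsRed-Express2 in TUPV1 is a roughly 5.1 kb mammalian expression plasmid built on the TUPV1 backbone and designed as a synthetic-biology transcriptional reporter. It is propagated in E. coli as a high-copy plasmid through a ColE1/pUC-type origin and selected with ampicillin via the β-lactamase gene and its native promoter. The backbone also carries an f1 phage origin and residual lac promoter/operator and lacI fragments. An SV40 early promoter followed by only a short fragment of a bleomycin-resistance (ble) coding sequence and an SV40 poly(A) signal is annotated. The mammalian selection cassette therefore appears to be truncated, and the record lists no functional mammalian selectable marker.

The payload is an inducible reporter cassette. According to the catalogue entry, the promoter consists of six tandem NFAT binding sites placed upstream of the YB_TATA minimal promoter. The automated annotation detects five contiguous 30-nt NFAT sites derived from the human IL-2 gene and labels the core promoter as a minP fragment, so the sixth site and the exact minimal promoter identity rest on the depositor's description. This promoter drives DsRed-Express2, a rapidly maturing fluorescent protein derived from Discosoma, and the transcript is terminated by the bovine growth hormone polyadenylation signal. Because the minimal TATA element has low basal activity, red fluorescence should depend largely on NFAT transcription factors binding the upstream array.

The construct is intended as a fluorescent readout of NFAT-dependent transcription in transfected mammalian cells. It was deposited with work on converting natural cytokine receptors into orthogonal synthetic biosensors, where such reporters measure signalling output.
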