Features (pLannotate 1.2.2; 21 found; start..end, strand, type, name):
     68..97      +  protein_bind   NFAT binding site: NFAT binding site from the human interleukin 2 (IL-2) gene (Mattila et al., 1990) NFAT transcription factor
     98..127     +  protein_bind   NFAT binding site: NFAT binding site from the human interleukin 2 (IL-2) gene (Mattila et al., 1990) NFAT transcription factor
    128..157     +  protein_bind   NFAT binding site: NFAT binding site from the human interleukin 2 (IL-2) gene (Mattila et al., 1990) NFAT transcription factor
    158..187     +  protein_bind   NFAT binding site: NFAT binding site from the human interleukin 2 (IL-2) gene (Mattila et al., 1990) NFAT transcription factor
    188..217     +  protein_bind   NFAT binding site: NFAT binding site from the human interleukin 2 (IL-2) gene (Mattila et al., 1990) NFAT transcription factor
    226..242     +  promoter       minP (fragment): minimal TATA-box promoter with low basal activity
    284..958     +  CDS            DsRed-Express2: DsRed-Express2 is a basic (constitutively fluorescent) orange fluorescent protein published in 2008, derived from Discosoma sp.. It is reported to be a rapidly-maturing protein.
   1012..1123    +  polyA_signal   bGH poly(A) signal: bovine growth hormone polyadenylation signal
   1608..1633    -  misc_feature   MCS (fragment): pBluescript multiple cloning site
   2005..2433    +  rep_origin     f1 ori (sequence partly withheld): f1 bacteriophage origin of replication; arrow indicates direction of (+) strand synthesis
   2438..2460    +  promoter       SV40 promoter (fragment): SV40 enhancer and early promoter
   2461..2652    +  promoter       SV40 promoter: SV40 early promoter
   2679..2777    +  CDS            ble (fragment): BLE_KLEPN - Experimental evidence at protein level: Swiss-Prot protein existence level 1. Binding protein with a strong affinity to the bleomycin family of antibiotics. Binds to CL990; an antimitotic-antibiotic compound. From Klebsiella pneumoniae.
   2772..2893    +  polyA_signal   SV40 poly(A) signal: SV40 polyadenylation signal
   2966..2982    -  protein_bind   lac operator: The lac repressor binds to the lac operator to inhibit transcription in E. coli. This inhibition can be relieved by adding lactose or isopropyl-β-D-thiogalactopyranoside (IPTG). lac repressor encoded by lacI
   2990..3020    -  promoter       lac promoter: promoter for the E. coli lac operon
   3035..3056    -  protein_bind   CAP binding site: CAP binding activates transcription in the presence of cAMP. E. coli catabolite activator protein
   3069..3161    -  CDS            lacI (fragment): lac repressor; lacI; The lac repressor binds to the lac operator to inhibit transcription in E. coli. This inhibition can be relieved by adding lactose or isopropyl-β-D-thiogalactopyranoside (IPTG).
   3344..3932    -  rep_origin     ori: high-copy-number ColE1/pMB1/pBR322/pUC origin of replication
   4103..4963    -  CDS            AmpR: β-lactamase; bla; confers resistance to ampicillin, carbenicillin, and related antibiotics
   4964..5068    -  promoter       AmpR promoter: bla
>Addgene plasmid #244201 | L4552 x6NFATRE (NFAT) Ben DsRed-Express2 in TUPV1 | addgene full sequence | sequence record 489484 | Addgene NGS Result
GACGGATCGGGAGATCGAAGACGGTGCCAAGGTCTTGACAAACGAGTGCTAGTACAAGATCTGCGAGGGA
GGAAAAACTGTTTCATACAGAAGGCGTGGAGGAAAAACTGTTTCATACAGAAGGCGTGGAGGAAAAACTG
TTTCATACAGAAGGCGTGGAGGAAAAACTGTTTCATACAGAAGGCGTGGAGGAAAAACTGTTTCATACAG
AAGGCGTACGCTCTCTAGAGGGTATATAATGGGGGCCACTAGTCTACTACCAGAGCTCATCGCTAGCGCC
ACCATGGATAGCACTGAGAACGTCATCAAGCCCTTCATGCGCTTCAAGGTGCACATGGAGGGCTCCGTGA
ACGGCCACGAGTTCGAGATCGAGGGCGAGGGCGAGGGCAAGCCCTACGAGGGCACCCAGACCGCCAAGCT
CCAGGTGACCAAGGGCGGCCCCCTGCCCTTCGCCTGGGACATCCTGTCCCCCCAGTTCCAGTACGGCTCC
AAGGTGTACGTGAAGCACCCCGCCGACATCCCCGACTACAAGAAGCTGTCCTTCCCCGAGGGCTTCAAGT
GGGAGCGCGTGATGAACTTCGAGGACGGCGGCGTGGTGACCGTGACCCAGGACTCCTCCCTCCAGGACGG
CACCTTCATCTACCACGTGAAGTTCATCGGCGTGAACTTCCCCTCCGACGGCCCCGTAATGCAGAAGAAA
ACTCTGGGCTGGGAGCCCTCCACCGAGCGCCTGTACCCCCGCGACGGCGTGCTGAAGGGCGAGATCCACA
AGGCGCTGAAGCTGAAGGGCGGCGGCCACTACCTGGTGGAGTTCAAGTCAATCTACATGGCCAAGAAGCC
CGTGAAGCTGCCCGGCTACTACTACGTGGACTCCAAGCTGGACATCACCTCCCACAACGAGGACTACACC
GTGGTGGAGCAGTACGAGCGCGCCGAGGCCCGCCACCACCTGTTCCAGTAGGCGGCCGCTCGAGTCTAGA
GGGCCCGTTTAAACCCGCTGATCAGCCTCGACTGTGCCTTCTAGTTGCCAGCCATCTGTTGTTTGCCCCT
CCCCCGTGCCTTCCTTGACCCTGGAAGGTGCCACTCCCACTGTCCTTTCCTAATAAAATGAGGAAATTGC
ATCGCATTGTCTGAGTAGGTGTCATTCTATTCTGGGGGGTGGGGTGGGGCAGGACAGCAAGGGGGAGGAT
TGGGAAGTCAATAGCAGGCATGCTGGGGATGCGGTGGGCTCTATGGCTTCTGAGGCAGGTCGAGGGTACA
TGCGCCTTACTCCTTGTGAGCGCATCGCGATAAGCTCTAGAGGGACAGCCCCCCCCCAAAGCCCCCAGGG
ATGTAATTACGTCCCTCCCCCGCTAGGGGGCAGCAGCGAGCCGCCCGGGGCTCCGCTCCGGTCCGGCGCT
CCCCCCGCATCCCCGAGCCGGCAGCGTGCGGGGACAGCCCGGGCACGGGGAAGGTGGCACGGGATCGCTT
TCCTCTGAACGCTTCTCGCTGCTCTTTGAGCCTGCAGACACCTGGGGGGATACGGGGAAAAAGCTTTAGG
CTGAAAGAGAGATTTAGAATGACAGAATCATAGAACGGCCTGCGTACGGATGGGGCTCTAGCTCTAGAGC
TTGATATCGAATTCCTGCAGCCCCGCTAGAGGGACAGCCCCCCCCCAAAGCCCCCAGGGATGTAATTACG
TCCCTCCCCCGCTAGGGGGCAGCAGCGAGCCGCCCGGGGCTCCGCTCCGGTCCGGCGCTCCCCCCGCATC
CCCGAGCCGGCAGCGTGCGGGGACAGCCCGGGCACGGGGAAGGTGGCACGGGATCGCTTTCCTCTGAACG
CTTCTCGCTGCTCTTTGAGCCTGCAGACACCTGGGGGGATACGGGGAAAAAGCTTTAGGCTGAAAGAGAG
ATTTAGAATGACAGAATCATAGAACGGCCTGGGCGCGCCTGGTGGCGAACGATCAACAGACGGGAGAGGG
CAAAAGTCTTCGCTGACAGCGACCGGACTCTAGGGGGTATCCCC
[124 nt withheld, positions 2005-2128]
C
[91 nt withheld, positions 2130-2220]
A
[49 nt withheld, positions 2222-2270]
CCTTTGACGTTGGAGTCCACGTTCTTT
[37 nt withheld, positions 2298-2334]
ACCCTATCTCGGTCTATTCTTTTGATTTATAAGGGATTTTGCCGATTTCGGCCTATTGGTTAAAAAATGA
GCTGATTTAACAAAAATTTAACGCGAATTAATTCTGTGGAATGTGTGTCAGTTAGGCTCAATTAGTCAGC
AACCATAGTCCCGCCCCTAACTCCGCCCATCCCGCCCCTAACTCCGCCCAGTTCCGCCCATTCTCCGCCC
CATGGCTGACTAATTTTTTTTATTTATGCAGAGGCCGAGGCCGCCTCTGCCTCTGAGCTATTCCAGAAGT
AGTGAGGAGGCTTTTTTGGAGGCCTAGGCTTTTGCAAAAAGCTCCCGGGAGCTTGTATATCCATTTTCGG
AGGTTGGGCTTCGGAATCGTTTTCCGGGACGCCGGCTGGATGATCCTCCAGCGCGGGGATCTCATGCTGG
AGTTCTTCGCCCACCCCAACTTGTTTATTGCAGCTTATAATGGTTACAAATAAAGCAATAGCATCACAAA
TTTCACAAATAAAGCATTTTTTTCACTGCATTCTAGTTGTGGTTTGTCCAAACTCATCAATGTATCTTAT
CATGTCTGTATACCGTCGACCTCTAGCTAGAGCTTGGCGTAATCATGGTCATAGCTGTTTCCTGTGTGAA
ATTGTTATCCGCTCACAATTCCACACAACATACGAGCCGGAAGCATAAAGTGTAAAGCCTGGGGTGCCTA
ATGAGTGAGCTAACTCACATTAATTGCGTTGCGCTCACTGCCCGCTTTCCAGTCGGGAAACCTGTCGTGC
CAGCTGCATTAATGAATCGGCCAACGCGCGGGGAGAGGCGGTTTGCGTATTGGGCGCTCTTCCGCTTCCT
CGCTCACTGACTCGCTGCGCTCGGTCGTTCGGCTGCGGCGAGCGGTATCAGCTCACTCAAAGGCGGTAAT
ACGGTTATCCACAGAATCAGGGGATAACGCAGGAAAGAACATGTGAGCAAAAGGCCAGCAAAAGGCCAGG
AACCGTAAAAAGGCCGCGTTGCTGGCGTTTTTCCATAGGCTCCGCCCCCCTGACGAGCATCACAAAAATC
GACGCTCAAGTCAGAGGTGGCGAAACCCGACAGGACTATAAAGATACCAGGCGTTTCCCCCTGGAAGCTC
CCTCGTGCGCTCTCCTGTTCCGACCCTGCCGCTTACCGGATACCTGTCCGCCTTTCTCCCTTCGGGAAGC
GTGGCGCTTTCTCATAGCTCACGCTGTAGGTATCTCAGTTCGGTGTAGGTCGTTCGCTCCAAGCTGGGCT
GTGTGCACGAACCCCCCGTTCAGCCCGACCGCTGCGCCTTATCCGGTAACTATCGTCTTGAGTCCAACCC
GGTAAGACACGACTTATCGCCACTGGCAGCAGCCACTGGTAACAGGATTAGCAGAGCGAGGTATGTAGGC
GGTGCTACAGAGTTCTTGAAGTGGTGGCCTAACTACGGCTACACTAGAAGAACAGTATTTGGTATCTGCG
CTCTGCTGAAGCCAGTTACCTTCGGAAAAAGAGTTGGTAGCTCTTGATCCGGCAAACAAACCACCGCTGG
TAGCGGTGGTTTTTTTGTTTGCAAGCAGCAGATTACGCGCAGAAAAAAAGGATCTCAAGAAGATCCTTTG
ATCTTTTCTACGGGGTCTGACGCTCAGTGGAACGAAAACTCACGTTAAGGGATTTTGGTCATGAGATTAT
CAAAAAGGATCTTCACCTAGATCCTTTTAAATTAAAAATGAAGTTTTAAATCAATCTAAAGTATATATGA
GTAAACTTGGTCTGACAGTTACCAATGCTTAATCAGTGAGGCACCTATCTCAGCGATCTGTCTATTTCGT
TCATCCATAGTTGCCTGACTCCCCGTCGTGTAGATAACTACGATACGGGAGGGCTTACCATCTGGCCCCA
GTGCTGCAATGATACCGCGAGATCCACGCTCACCGGCTCCAGATTTATCAGCAATAAACCAGCCAGCCGG
AAGGGCCGAGCGCAGAAGTGGTCCTGCAACTTTATCCGCCTCCATCCAGTCTATTAATTGTTGCCGGGAA
GCTAGAGTAAGTAGTTCGCCAGTTAATAGTTTGCGCAACGTTGTTGCCATTGCTACAGGCATCGTGGTGT
CACGCTCGTCGTTTGGTATGGCTTCATTCAGCTCCGGTTCCCAACGATCAAGGCGAGTTACATGATCCCC
CATGTTGTGCAAAAAAGCGGTTAGCTCCTTCGGTCCTCCGATCGTTGTCAGAAGTAAGTTGGCCGCAGTG
TTATCACTCATGGTTATGGCAGCACTGCATAATTCTCTTACTGTCATGCCATCCGTAAGATGCTTTTCTG
TGACTGGTGAGTACTCAACCAAGTCATTCTGAGAATAGTGTATGCGGCGACCGAGTTGCTCTTGCCCGGC
GTCAATACGGGATAATACCGCGCCACATAGCAGAACTTTAAAAGTGCTCATCATTGGAAAACGTTCTTCG
GGGCGAAAACTCTCAAGGATCTTACCGCTGTTGAGATCCAGTTCGATGTAACCCACTCGTGCACCCAACT
GATCTTCAGCATCTTTTACTTTCACCAGCGTTTCTGGGTGAGCAAAAACAGGAAGGCAAAATGCCGCAAA
AAAGGGAATAAGGGCGACACGGAAATGTTGAATACTCATACTCTTCCTTTTTCAATATTATTGAAGCATT
TATCAGGGTTATTGTCTCATGAGCGGATACATATTTGAATGTATTTAGAAAAATAAACAAATAGGGGTTC
CGCGCACATTTCCCCGAAAAGTGCCACCTGACGTC
